>Addgene plasmid #100936 | LLP185 pLVP-dCas9-DNMT3a V2 | addgene full sequence | sequence record 206124 | Addgene NGS Result
TGGAAGGGCTAATTCACTCCCAAAGAAGACAAGATATCCTTGATCTGTGGATCTACCACACACAAGGCTA
CTTCCCTGATTAGCAGAACTACACACCAGGGCCAGGGGTCAGATATCCACTGACCTTTGGATGGTGCTAC
AAGCTAGTACCAGTTGAGCCAGATAAGGTAGAAGAGGCCAATAAAGGAGAGAACACCAGCTTGTTACACC
CTGTGAGCCTGCATGGGATGGATGACCCGGAGAGAGAAGTGTTAGAGTGGAGGTTTGACAGCCGCCTAGC
ATTTCATCACGTGGCCCGAGAGCTGCATCCGGAGTACTTCAAGAACTGCTGATATCGAGCTTGCTACAAG
GGACTTTCCGCTGGGGACTTTCCAGGGAGGCGTGGCCTGGGCGGGACTGGGGAGTGGCGAGCCCTCAGAT
CCTGCATATAAGCAGCTGCTTTTTGCCTGTACTGGGTCTCTCTGGTTAGACCAGATCTGAGCCTGGGAGC
TCTCTGGCTAACTAGGGAACCCACTGCTTAAGCCTCAATAAAGCTTGCCTTGAGTGCTTCAAGTAGTGTG
TGCCCGTCTGTTGTGTGACTCTGGTAACTAGAGATCCCTCAGACCCTTTTAGTCAGTGTGGAAAATCTCT
AGCAGTGGCGCCCGAACAGGGACTTGAAAGCGAAAGGGAAACCAGAGGAGCTCTCTCGACGCAGGACTCG
GCTTGCTGAAGCGCGCACGGCAAGAGGCGAGGGGCGGCGACTGGTGAGTACGCCAAAAATTTTGACTAGC
GGAGGCTAGAAGGAGAGAGATGGGTGCGAGAGCGTCAGTATTAAGCGGGGGAGAATTAGATCGCGATGGG
AAAAAATTCGGTTAAGGCCAGGGGGAAAGAAAAAATATAAATTAAAACATATAGTATGGGCAAGCAGGGA
GCTAGAACGATTCGCAGTTAATCCTGGCCTGTTAGAAACATCAGAAGGCTGTAGACAAATACTGGGACAG
CTACAACCATCCCTTCAGACAGGATCAGAAGAACTTAGATCATTATATAATACAGTAGCAACCCTCTATT
GTGTGCATCAAAGGATAGAGATAAAAGACACCAAGGAAGCTTTAGACAAGATAGAGGAAGAGCAAAACAA
AAGTAAGACCACCGCACAGCAAGCGGCCGGCCGCTGATCTTCAGACCTGGAGGAGGAGATATGAGGGACA
ATTGGAGAAGTGAATTATATAAATATAAAGTAGTAAAAATTGAACCATTAGGAGTAGCACCCACCAAGGC
AAAGAGAAGAGTGGTGCAGAGAGAAAAAAGAGCAGTGGGAATAGGAGCTTTGTTCCTTGGGTTCTTGGGA
GCAGCAGGAAGCACTATGGGCGCAGCGTCAATGACGCTGACGGTACAGGCCAGACAATTATTGTCTGGTA
TAGTGCAGCAGCAGAACAATTTGCTGAGGGCTATTGAGGCGCAACAGCATCTGTTGCAACTCACAGTCTG
GGGCATCAAGCAGCTCCAGGCAAGAATCCTGGCTGTGGAAAGATACCTAAAGGATCAACAGCTCCTGGGG
ATTTGGGGTTGCTCTGGAAAACTCATTTGCACCACTGCTGTGCCTTGGAATGCTAGTTGGAGTAATAAAT
CTCTGGAACAGATTTGGAATCACACGACCTGGATGGAGTGGGACAGAGAAATTAACAATTACACAAGCTT
AATACACTCCTTAATTGAAGAATCGCAAAACCAGCAAGAAAAGAATGAACAAGAATTATTGGAATTAGAT
AAATGGGCAAGTTTGTGGAATTGGTTTAACATAACAAATTGGCTGTGGTATATAAAATTATTCATAATGA
TAGTAGGAGGCTTGGTAGGTTTAAGAATAGTTTTTGCTGTACTTTCTATAGTGAATAGAGTTAGGCAGGG
ATATTCACCATTATCGTTTCAGACCCACCTCCCAACCCCGAGGGGACCCGACAGGCCCGAAGGAATAGAA
GAAGAAGGTGGAGAGAGAGACAGAGACAGATCCATTCGATTAGTGAACGGATCTCGACGGTATCGCCTTT
AAAAGAAAAGGGGGGATTGGGGGGTACAGTGCAGGGGAAAGAATAGTAGACATAATAGCAACAGACATAC
AAACTAAAGAATTACAAAAACAAATTACAAAAATTCAAAATTTTCGGGTTTATTACAGGGACAGCAGAGA
TCCAGTTTATCGATGAGGCCCTTTCGTCTTCACTCGAGTTACCGGGTAGGGGAGGCGCTTTTCCCAAGGC
AGTCTGGAGCATGCGCTTTAGCAGCCCCGCTGGGCACTTGGCGCTACACAAGTGGCCTCTGGCCTCGCAC
ACATTCCACATCCACCGGTAGGCGCCAACCGGCTCCGTTCTTTGGTGGCCCCTTCGCGCCACCTTCTACT
CCTCCCCTAGTCAGGAAGTTCCCCCCCGCCCCGCAGCTCGCGTCGTGCAGGACGTGACAAATGGAAGTAG
CACGTCTCACTAGTCTCGTGCAGATGGACAGCACCGCTGAGCAATGGAAGCGGGTAGGCCTTTGGGGCAG
CGGCCAATAGCAGCTTTGCTCCTTCGCTTTCTGGGCTCAGAGGCTGGGAAGGGGTGGGTCCGGGGGCGGG
CTCAGGGGCGGGCTCAGGGGCGGGGCGGGCGCCCGAAGGTCCTCCGGAGGCCCGGCATTCTGCACGCTTC
AAAAGCGCACGTCTGCCGCGCTGTTCTCCTCTTCCTCATCTCCGGGCCTTTCGACCTGCAGCCCAAGCTT
ACCATGCCAAAGAAGAAGCGGAAGGTCTACCCCTATGACGTGCCTGATTACGCCGCTTATCCTTACGATG
TGCCCGACTATGCAGCCTACCCATACGATGTGCCCGACTACGCCGCAATGGCCGGTATCCACGGAGTCCC
AGCAGCCATGGACAAGAAGTACTCCATTGGGCTCGCTATCGGCACAAACAGCGTCGGCTGGGCCGTCATT
ACGGACGAGTACAAGGTGCCGAGCAAAAAATTCAAAGTTCTGGGCAATACCGATCGCCACAGCATAAAGA
AGAACCTCATTGGCGCCCTCCTGTTCGACTCCGGGGAGACGGCCGAAGCCACGCGGCTCAAAAGAACAGC
ACGGCGCAGATATACCCGCAGAAAGAATCGGATCTGCTACCTGCAGGAGATCTTTAGTAATGAGATGGCT
AAGGTGGATGACTCTTTCTTCCATAGGCTGGAGGAGTCCTTTTTGGTGGAGGAGGATAAAAAGCACGAGC
GCCACCCAATCTTTGGCAATATCGTGGACGAGGTGGCGTACCATGAAAAGTACCCAACCATATATCATCT
GAGGAAGAAGCTTGTAGACAGTACTGATAAGGCTGACTTGCGGTTGATCTATCTCGCGCTGGCGCATATG
ATCAAATTTCGGGGACACTTCCTCATCGAGGGGGACCTGAACCCAGACAACAGCGATGTCGACAAACTCT
TTATCCAACTGGTTCAGACTTACAATCAGCTTTTCGAAGAGAACCCGATCAACGCATCCGGAGTTGACGC
CAAAGCAATCCTGAGCGCTAGGCTGTCCAAATCCCGGCGGCTCGAAAACCTCATCGCACAGCTCCCTGGG
GAGAAGAAGAACGGCCTGTTTGGTAATCTTATCGCCCTGTCACTCGGGCTGACCCCCAACTTTAAATCTA
ACTTCGACCTGGCCGAAGATGCCAAGCTTCAACTGAGCAAAGACACCTACGATGATGATCTCGACAATCT
GCTGGCCCAGATCGGCGACCAGTACGCAGACCTTTTTTTGGCGGCAAAGAACCTGTCAGACGCCATTCTG
CTGAGTGATATTCTGCGAGTGAACACGGAGATCACCAAAGCTCCGCTGAGCGCTAGTATGATCAAGCGCT
ATGATGAGCACCACCAAGACTTGACTTTGCTGAAGGCCCTTGTCAGACAGCAACTGCCTGAGAAGTACAA
GGAAATTTTCTTCGATCAGTCTAAAAATGGCTACGCCGGATACATTGACGGCGGAGCAAGCCAGGAGGAA
TTTTACAAATTTATTAAGCCCATCTTGGAAAAAATGGACGGCACCGAGGAGCTGCTGGTAAAGCTTAACA
GAGAAGATCTGTTGCGCAAACAGCGCACTTTCGACAATGGAAGCATCCCCCACCAGATTCACCTGGGCGA
ACTGCACGCTATCCTCAGGCGGCAAGAGGATTTCTACCCCTTTTTGAAAGATAACAGGGAAAAGATTGAG
AAAATCCTCACATTTCGGATACCCTACTATGTGGGCCCCCTCGCCCGGGGAAATTCCAGATTCGCGTGGA
TGACTCGCAAATCAGAAGAGACCATCACTCCCTGGAACTTCGAGGAAGTCGTGGATAAGGGGGCCTCTGC
CCAGTCCTTCATCGAAAGGATGACTAACTTTGATAAAAATCTGCCTAACGAAAAGGTGCTTCCTAAACAC
TCTCTGCTGTACGAGTACTTCACAGTTTATAACGAGCTCACCAAGGTCAAATACGTCACAGAAGGGATGA
GAAAGCCAGCATTCCTGTCTGGAGAGCAGAAGAAAGCTATCGTGGACCTCCTCTTCAAGACGAACCGGAA
AGTTACCGTGAAACAGCTCAAAGAAGACTATTTCAAAAAGATTGAATGTTTCGACTCTGTTGAAATCAGC
GGAGTGGAGGATCGCTTCAACGCATCCCTGGGAACGTATCACGATCTCCTGAAAATCATTAAAGACAAGG
ACTTCCTGGACAATGAGGAGAACGAGGACATTCTTGAGGACATTGTCCTCACCCTTACGTTGTTTGAAGA
TAGGGAGATGATTGAAGAACGCTTGAAAACTTACGCTCATCTCTTCGACGACAAAGTCATGAAACAGCTC
AAGAGGCGCCGATATACAGGATGGGGGCGGCTGTCAAGAAAACTGATCAATGGGATCCGAGACAAGCAGA
GTGGAAAGACAATCCTGGATTTTCTTAAGTCCGATGGATTTGCCAACAGGAACTTCATGCAGTTGATCCA
TGATGACTCTCTCACCTTTAAGGAGGACATCCAGAAAGCACAAGTTTCTGGCCAGGGGGACAGTCTTCAC
GAGCACATCGCTAATCTTGCAGGTAGCCCAGCTATCAAAAAGGGAATACTGCAGACCGTTAAGGTCGTGG
ATGAACTCGTCAAAGTAATGGGAAGGCATAAGCCCGAGAATATCGTTATCGAGATGGCCCGAGAGAACCA
AACTACCCAGAAGGGACAGAAGAACAGTAGGGAAAGGATGAAGAGGATTGAAGAGGGTATAAAAGAACTG
GGGTCCCAAATCCTTAAGGAACACCCAGTTGAAAACACCCAGCTTCAGAATGAGAAGCTCTACCTGTACT
ACCTGCAGAACGGCAGGGACATGTACGTGGATCAGGAACTGGACATCAATCGGCTCTCCGACTACGACGT
GGATGCAATCGTGCCCCAGTCTTTTCTCAAAGATGATTCTATTGATAATAAAGTGTTGACAAGATCCGAT
AAAAATAGAGGGAAGAGTGATAACGTCCCCTCAGAAGAAGTTGTCAAGAAAATGAAAAATTATTGGCGGC
AGCTGCTGAACGCCAAACTGATCACACAACGGAAGTTCGATAATCTGACTAAGGCTGAACGAGGTGGCCT
GTCTGAGTTGGATAAAGCCGGCTTCATCAAAAGGCAGCTTGTTGAGACACGCCAGATCACCAAGCACGTG
GCCCAAATTCTCGATTCACGCATGAACACCAAGTACGATGAAAATGACAAACTGATTCGAGAGGTGAAAG
TTATTACTCTGAAGTCTAAGCTGGTCTCAGATTTCAGAAAGGACTTTCAGTTTTATAAGGTGAGAGAGAT
CAACAATTACCACCATGCGCATGATGCCTACCTGAATGCAGTGGTAGGCACTGCACTTATCAAAAAATAT
CCCAAGCTTGAATCTGAATTTGTTTACGGAGACTATAAAGTGTACGATGTTAGGAAAATGATCGCAAAGT
CTGAGCAGGAAATAGGCAAGGCCACCGCTAAGTACTTCTTTTACAGCAATATTATGAATTTTTTCAAGAC
CGAGATTACACTGGCCAATGGAGAGATTCGGAAGCGACCACTTATCGAAACAAACGGAGAAACAGGAGAA
ATCGTGTGGGACAAGGGTAGGGATTTCGCGACAGTCCGGAAGGTCCTGTCCATGCCGCAGGTGAACATCG
TTAAAAAGACCGAAGTACAGACCGGAGGCTTCTCCAAGGAAAGTATCCTCCCGAAAAGGAACAGCGACAA
GCTGATCGCACGCAAAAAAGATTGGGACCCCAAGAAATACGGCGGATTCGATTCTCCTACAGTCGCTTAC
AGTGTACTGGTTGTGGCCAAAGTGGAGAAAGGGAAGTCTAAAAAACTCAAAAGCGTCAAGGAACTGCTGG
GCATCACAATCATGGAGCGATCAAGCTTCGAAAAAAACCCCATCGACTTTCTCGAGGCGAAAGGATATAA
AGAGGTCAAAAAAGACCTCATCATTAAGCTTCCCAAGTACTCTCTCTTTGAGCTTGAAAACGGCCGGAAA
CGAATGCTCGCTAGTGCGGGCGAGCTGCAGAAAGGTAACGAGCTGGCACTGCCCTCTAAATACGTTAATT
TCTTGTATCTGGCCAGCCACTATGAAAAGCTCAAAGGGTCTCCCGAAGATAATGAGCAGAAGCAGCTGTT
CGTGGAACAACACAAACACTACCTTGATGAGATCATCGAGCAAATAAGCGAATTCTCCAAAAGAGTGATC
CTCGCCGACGCTAACCTCGATAAGGTGCTTTCTGCTTACAATAAGCACAGGGATAAGCCCATCAGGGAGC
AGGCAGAAAACATTATCCACTTGTTTACTCTGACCAACTTGGGCGCGCCTGCAGCCTTCAAGTACTTCGA
CACCACCATAGACAGAAAGCGGTACACCTCTACAAAGGAGGTCCTGGACGCCACACTGATTCATCAGTCA
ATTACGGGGCTCTATGAAACAAGAATCGACCTCTCTCAGCTCGGTGGAGACAGCAGGGCTGACGGGGGAG
GATCAGGGGGAGGGTCCCCCAAAAAGAAACGCAAAGTGACCGGCAAGAAAACCAGCGGCCAGGCCGGACA
GGCCTCTCCTAAGAAAAAAAGAAAAGTGGGACGCGCTGGCGGCGGAAGCCCCTCCCGGCTCCAGATGTTC
TTCGCTAATAACCACGACCAGGAATTTGACCCTCCAAAGGTTTACCCACCTGTCCCAGCTGAGAAGAGGA
AGCCCATCCGGGTGCTGTCTCTCTTTGATGGAATCGCTACAGGGCTCCTGGTGCTGAAGGACTTGGGCAT
TCAGGTGGACCGCTACATTGCCTCGGAGGTGTGTGAGGACTCCATCACGGTGGGCATGGTGCGGCACCAG
GGGAAGATCATGTACGTCGGGGACGTCCGCAGCGTCACACAGAAGCATATCCAGGAGTGGGGCCCATTCG
ATCTGGTGATTGGGGGCAGTCCCTGCAATGACCTCTCCATCGTCAACCCTGCTCGCAAGGGCCTCTACGA
GGGCACTGGCCGGCTCTTCTTTGAGTTCTACCGCCTCCTGCATGATGCGCGGCCCAAGGAGGGAGATGAT
CGCCCCTTCTTCTGGCTCTTTGAGAATGTGGTGGCCATGGGCGTTAGTGACAAGAGGGACATCTCGCGAT
TTCTCGAGTCCAACCCTGTGATGATTGATGCCAAAGAAGTGTCAGCTGCACACAGGGCCCGCTACTTCTG
GGGTAACCTTCCCGGTATGAACAGGCCGTTGGCATCCACTGTGAATGATAAGCTGGAGCTGCAGGAGTGT
CTGGAGCATGGCAGGATAGCCAAGTTCAGCAAAGTGAGGACCATTACTACGAGGTCAAACTCCATAAAGC
AGGGCAAAGACCAGCATTTTCCTGTCTTCATGAATGAGAAAGAGGACATCTTATGGTGCACTGAAATGGA
AAGGGTATTTGGTTTCCCAGTCCACTATACTGACGTGTCCAACATGAGCCGCTTGGCGAGGCAGAGACTG
CTGGGCCGGTCATGGAGCGTGCCAGTCATCCGCCACCTCTTCGCTCCGCTGAAGGAGTATTTTGCGTGTG
TGGAGGTGCACACCAACCAAGATCCGCTTGATGCTGAAGTTCATACAAACCAGGATCCCCTCGATGCCGA
AGTCCATACTAATCAGGACCCACTGGACGCACCCAAGAAAAAGCGCAAAGTCGGCAGCGGCGCCACCAAC
TTCAGCCTGCTGAAGCAGGCCGGCGACGTGGAGGAGAACCCTGGACCCATGACCGAGTACAAGCCCACGG
TGCGCCTCGCCACCCGCGACGACGTCCCCAGGGCCGTACGCACCCTCGCCGCCGCGTTCGCCGACTACCC
CGCCACGCGCCACACCGTCGATCCGGACCGCCACATCGAGCGGGTCACCGAGCTGCAAGAACTCTTCCTC
ACGCGCGTCGGGCTCGACATCGGCAAGGTGTGGGTCGCGGACGACGGCGCCGCGGTGGCGGTCTGGACCA
CGCCGGAGAGCGTCGAAGCGGGGGCGGTGTTCGCCGAGATCGGCCCGCGCATGGCCGAGTTGAGCGGTTC
CCGGCTGGCCGCGCAGCAACAGATGGAAGGCCTCCTGGCGCCGCACCGGCCCAAGGAGCCCGCGTGGTTC
CTGGCCACCGTCGGCGTCTCGCCCGACCACCAGGGCAAGGGTCTGGGCAGCGCCGTCGTGCTCCCCGGAG
TGGAGGCGGCCGAGCGCGCCGGGGTGCCCGCCTTCCTGGAGACCTCCGCGCCCCGCAACCTCCCCTTCTA
CGAGCGGCTCGGCTTCACCGTCACCGCCGACGTCGAGGTGCCCGAAGGACCGCGCACCTGGTGCATGACC
CGCAAGCCCGGTGCCTGACGGGCGCGTCTGGAACAATCAACCTCTGGATTACAAAATTTGTGAAAGATTG
ACTGGTATTCTTAACTATGTTGCTCCTTTTACGCTATGTGGATACGCTGCTTTAATGCCTTTGTATCATG
CTATTGCTTCCCGTATGGCTTTCATTTTCTCCTCCTTGTATAAATCCTGGTTGCTGTCTCTTTATGAGGA
GTTGTGGCCCGTTGTCAGGCAACGTGGCGTGGTGTGCACTGTGTTTGCTGACGCAACCCCCACTGGTTGG
GGCATTGCCACCACCTGTCAGCTCCTTTCCGGGACTTTCGCTTTCCCCCTCCCTATTGCCACGGCGGAAC
TCATCGCCGCCTGCCTTGCCCGCTGCTGGACAGGGGCTCGGCTGTTGGGCACTGACAATTCCGTGGTGTT
GTCGGGGAAGCTGACGTCCTTTCCATGGCTGCTCGCCTGTGTTGCCACCTGGATTCTGCGCGGGACGTCC
TTCTGCTACGTCCCTTCGGCCCTCAATCCAGCGGACCTTCCTTCCCGCGGCCTGCTGCCGGCTCTGCGGC
CTCTTCCGCGTCTTCGCCTTCGCCCTCAGACGAGTCGGATCTCCCTTTGGGCCGCCTCCCCGCCTGGAAT
TAATTCTGCAGTCGAGACCTAGAAAAACATGGAGCAATCACAAGTAGCAATACAGCAGCTACCAATGCTG
ATTGTGCCTGGCTAGAAGCACAAGAGGAGGAGGAGGTGGGTTTTCCAGTCACACCTCAGGTACCTTTAAG
ACCAATGACTTACAAGGCAGCTGTAGATCTTAGCCACTTTTTAAAAGAAAAGAGGGGACTGGAAGGGCTA
ATTCACTCCCAACGAAGACAAGATATCCTTGATCTGTGGATCTACCACACACAAGGCTACTTCCCTGATT
AGCAGAACTACACACCAGGGCCAGGGGTCAGATATCCACTGACCTTTGGATGGTGCTACAAGCTAGTACC
AGTTGAGCCAGATAAGGTAGAAGAGGCCAATAAAGGAGAGAACACCAGCTTGTTACACCCTGTGAGCCTG
CATGGGATGGATGACCCGGAGAGAGAAGTGTTAGAGTGGAGGTTTGACAGCCGCCTAGCATTTCATCACG
TGGCCCGAGAGCTGCATCCGGAGTACTTCAAGAACTGCTGATATCGAGCTTGCTACAAGGGACTTTCCGC
TGGGGACTTTCCAGGGAGGCGTGGCCTGGGCGGGACTGGGGAGTGGCGAGCCCTCAGATCCTGCATATAA
GCAGCTGCTTTTTGCCTGTACTGGGTCTCTCTGGTTAGACCAGATCTGAGCCTGGGAGCTCTCTGGCTAA
CTAGGGAACCCACTGCTTAAGCCTCAATAAAGCTTGCCTTGAGTGCTTCAAGTAGTGTGTGCCCGTCTGT
TGTGTGACTCTGGTAACTAGAGATCCCTCAGACCCTTTTAGTCAGTGTGGAAAATCTCTAGCAGTAGTAG
TTCATGTCATCTTATTATTCAGTATTTATAACTTGCAAAGAAATGAATATCAGAGAGTGAGAGGCCTTGA
CATTGCTAGCGTTTACCGTCGACCTCTAGCTAGAGCTTGGCGTAATCATGGTCATAGCTGTTTCCTGTGT
GAAATTGTTATCCGCTCACAATTCCACACAACATACGAGCCGGAAGCATAAAGTGTAAAGCCTGGGGTGC
CTAATGAGTGAGCTAACTCACATTAATTGCGTTGCGCTCACTGCCCGCTTTCCAGTCGGGAAACCTGTCG
TGCCAGCTGCATTAATGAATCGGCCAACGCGCGGGGAGAGGCGGTTTGCGTATTGGGCGCTCTTCCGCTT
CCTCGCTCACTGACTCGCTGCGCTCGGTCGTTCGGCTGCGGCGAGCGGTATCAGCTCACTCAAAGGCGGT
AATACGGTTATCCACAGAATCAGGGGATAACGCAGGAAAGAACATGTGAGCAAAAGGCCAGCAAAAGGCC
AGGAACCGTAAAAAGGCCGCGTTGCTGGCGTTTTTCCATAGGCTCCGCCCCCCTGACGAGCATCACAAAA
ATCGACGCTCAAGTCAGAGGTGGCGAAACCCGACAGGACTATAAAGATACCAGGCGTTTCCCCCTGGAAG
CCCCCTCGTGCGCTCTCCTGTTCCGACCCTGCCGCTTACCGGATACCTGTCCGCCTTTCTCCCTTCGGGA
AGCGTGGCGCTTTCTCATAGCTCACGCTGTAGGTATCTCAGTTCGGTGTAGGTCGTTCGCTCCAAGCTGG
GCTGTGTGCACGAACCCCCCGTTCAGCCCGACCGCTGCGCCTTATCCGGTAACTATCGTCTTGAGTCCAA
CCCGGTAAGACACGACTTATCGCCACTGGCAGCAGCCACTGGTAACAGGATTAGCAGAGCGAGGTATGTA
GGCGGTGCTACAGAGTTCTTGAAGTGGTGGCCTAACTACGGCTACACTAGAAGAACAGTATTTGGTATCT
GCGCTCTGCTGAAGCCAGTTACCTTCGGAAAAAGAGTTGGTAGCTCTTGATCCGGCAAACAAACCACCGC
TGGTAGCGGTGGTTTTTTTGTTTGCAAGCAGCAGATTACGCGCAGAAAAAAAGGATCTCAAGAAGATCCT
TTGATCTTTTCTACGGGGTCTGACGCTCAGTGGAACGAAAACTCACGTTAAGGGATTTTGGTCATGAGAT
TATCAAAAAGGATCTTCACCTAGATCCTTTTAAATTAAAAATGAAGTTTTAAATCAATCTAAAGTATATA
TGAGTAAACTTGGTCTGACAGTTACCAATGCTTAATCAGTGAGGCACCTATCTCAGCGATCTGTCTATTT
CGTTCATCCATAGTTGCCTGACTCCCCGTCGTGTAGATAACTACGATACGGGAGGGCTTACCATCTGGCC
CCAGTGCTGCAATGATACCGCGAGATCCACGCTCACCGGCTCCAGATTTATCAGCAATAAACCAGCCAGC
CGGAAGGGCCGAGCGCAGAAGTGGTCCTGCAACTTTATCCGCCTCCATCCAGTCTATTAATTGTTGCCGG
GAAGCTAGAGTAAGTAGTTCGCCAGTTAATAGTTTGCGCAACGTTGTTGCCATTGCTACAGGCATCGTGG
TGTCACGCTCGTCGTTTGGTATGGCTTCATTCAGCTCCGGTTCCCAACGATCAAGGCGAGTTACATGATC
CCCCATGTTGTGCAAAAAAGCGGTTAGCTCCTTCGGTCCTCCGATCGTTGTCAGAAGTAAGTTGGCCGCA
GTGTTATCACTCATGGTTATGGCAGCACTGCATAATTCTCTTACTGTCATGCCATCCGTAAGATGCTTTT
CTGTGACTGGTGAGTACTCAACCAAGTCATTCTGAGAATAGTGTATGCGGCGACCGAGTTGCTCTTGCCC
GGCGTCAATACGGGATAATACCGCGCCACATAGCAGAACTTTAAAAGTGCTCATCATTGGAAAACGTTCT
TCGGGGCGAAAACTCTCAAGGATCTTACCGCTGTTGAGATCCAGTTCGATGTAACCCACTCGTGCACCCA
ACTGATCTTCAGCATCTTTTACTTTCACCAGCGTTTCTGGGTGAGCAAAAACAGGAAGGCAAAATGCCGC
AAAAAAGGGAATAAGGGCGACACGGAAATGTTGAATACTCATACTCTTCCTTTTTCAATATTATTGAAGC
ATTTATCAGGGTTATTGTCTCATGAGCGGATACATATTTGAATGTATTTAGAAAAATAAACAAATAGGGG
TTCCGCGCACATTTCCCCGAAAAGTGCCACCTGACGTCGACGGATCGGGAGATCAACTTGTTTATTGCAG
CTTATAATGGTTACAAATAAAGCAATAGCATCACAAATTTCACAAATAAAGCATTTTTTTCACTGCATTC
TAGTTGTGGTTTGTCCAAACTCATCAATGTATCTTATCATGTCTGGATCAACTGGATAACTCAAGCTAAC
CAAAATCATCCCAAACTTCCCACCCCATACCCTATTACCACTGCCAATTACCTGTGGTTTCATTTACTCT
AAACCTGTGATTCCTCTGAATTATTTTCATTTTAAAGAAATTGTATTTGTTAAATATGTACTACAAACTT
AGTAGT
Features (pLannotate 1.2.2; 22 found; start..end, strand, type, name):
    377..634     +  LTR            5' LTR (truncated): truncated 5' long terminal repeat (LTR) from HIV-1
    681..806     +  misc_feature   HIV-1 Ψ: packaging signal of human immunodeficiency virus type 1
    790..1128    +  CDS            HIV-1 gag (fragment): gag protein from human immunodeficiency virus 1; gag
   1303..1536    +  misc_feature   RRE: The Rev response element (RRE) of HIV-1 allows for Rev-dependent mRNA export from the nucleus to the cytoplasm.
   1913..2013    +  CDS            Rev (fragment): human immunodeficiency virus 1 (HIV-1) Rev protein; rev; enhances nuclear export of unspliced and incompletely spliced viral mRNAs
   2028..2143    +  misc_feature   cPPT/CTS: central polypurine tract and central termination sequence of HIV-1 (lacking the first T)
   2214..2713    +  promoter       PGK promoter: mouse phosphoglycerate kinase 1 promoter
   2878..6981    +  CDS            Cas9: Cas9 (Csn1) endonuclease from the Streptococcus pyogenes Type II CRISPR/Cas system generates RNA-guided double strand breaks in DNA
   7120..8052    +  CDS            DNMT3A catalytic domain: catalytic domain of DNA methyltransferase 3A
   8239..8838    +  CDS            PuroR: puromycin N-acetyltransferase; pac from Streptomyces alboniger; confers resistance to puromycin
   8855..9443    +  misc_feature   WPRE: woodchuck hepatitis virus posttranscriptional regulatory element
   9460..9978    +  CDS            nef (fragment): NEF_HV1BR - Experimental evidence at protein level: Swiss-Prot protein existence level 1. Extracellular Nef protein targets CD4(+) T-lymphocytes for apoptosis by interacting with CXCR4 surface receptors (PubMed:14990729). From Human immunodeficiency virus type 1 group M subtype B (isolate BRU/LAI) (HIV-1).
  10026..10283   +  LTR            5' LTR (truncated): truncated 5' long terminal repeat (LTR) from HIV-1
  10433..10455   -  protein_bind   lac operator (fragment): The lac repressor binds to the lac operator to inhibit transcription in E. coli. This inhibition can be relieved by adding lactose or isopropyl-β-D-thiogalactopyranoside (IPTG). lac repressor encoded by lacI
  10459..10489   -  promoter       lac promoter: promoter for the E. coli lac operon
  10504..10525   -  protein_bind   CAP binding site: CAP binding activates transcription in the presence of cAMP. E. coli catabolite activator protein
  10538..10630   -  CDS            lacI (fragment): lac repressor; lacI; The lac repressor binds to the lac operator to inhibit transcription in E. coli. This inhibition can be relieved by adding lactose or isopropyl-β-D-thiogalactopyranoside (IPTG).
  10813..11401   -  rep_origin     ori: high-copy-number ColE1/pMB1/pBR322/pUC origin of replication
  11572..12432   -  CDS            AmpR: β-lactamase; bla; confers resistance to ampicillin, carbenicillin, and related antibiotics
  12433..12537   -  promoter       AmpR promoter: bla
  12585..12719   +  polyA_signal   SV40 poly(A) signal: SV40 polyadenylation signal
  12886..329     +  CDS            nef (fragment) (across the origin): NEF_HV1BR - Experimental evidence at protein level: Swiss-Prot protein existence level 1. Extracellular Nef protein targets CD4(+) T-lymphocytes for apoptosis by interacting with CXCR4 surface receptors (PubMed:14990729). From Human immunodeficiency virus type 1 group M subtype B (isolate BRU/LAI) (HIV-1).
