[The description below was written by a language model from this plasmid's Addgene catalogue record and pLannotate feature annotations shown in this document.]
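Description:
LLP185 pLVP-dCas9-DNMT3a V2 is an HIV-1-based lentiviral transfer plasmid built on the pLVP backbone for expressing a direct dCas9–DNMT3A fusion in mammalian cells. In bacteria it is maintained through a high-copy ColE1/pUC-type origin and an ampicillin resistance gene (β-lactamase under its own promoter). The catalogue lists a total size of 12,934 bp, slightly larger than the 12,886 nt sequenced record from which the feature table was generated. The viral elements annotated are two HIV-1 LTR segments flanking the cassette, the Ψ packaging signal with an adjoining gag fragment, the Rev response element for Rev-dependent nuclear export of the genomic RNA, and the cPPT/CTS. A WPRE downstream of the coding region enhances transcript expression. Short nef-derived fragments next to the LTRs and lac promoter/operator remnants appear to be backbone carry-over.

The payload is a single open reading frame driven by the mouse PGK promoter. It encodes Streptococcus pyogenes Cas9 carrying the D10A and H840A mutations, which abolish nuclease activity while retaining guide RNA-directed DNA binding. The catalytic domain of human DNMT3A (wild type) is fused to its C terminus. According to the catalogue, the fusion carries four nuclear localisation signals, an N-terminal 3xHA tag and a C-terminal 3xTy1 tag. It is followed by a P2A peptide and the puromycin N-acetyltransferase gene, so transduced cells can be selected with puromycin. The tags, NLSs and P2A are not individually annotated in the feature table, and no guide RNA cassette is listed, so guides are presumably supplied separately. The construct is intended for targeted DNA methylation, and the associated study compared such direct fusions, which showed pervasive off-target activity, with a modular dCas9-SunTag DNMT3A system.
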