Addgene plasmid #100936: LLP185 pLVP-dCas9-DNMT3a V2
Purpose: dCas9 and DNMT WT on C terminus, 4 NLS, driven by pGK promoter, with P2A site and PURO gene, within a lentiviral transfer backbone
Depositing lab: Ryan Lister. Publication: A modular dCas9-SunTag DNMT3A epigenome editing system overcomes pervasive off-target activity of direct fusion dCas9-DNMT3A constructs. Pflueger C, Tan D, Swain T, Nguyen TV, Pflueger J, Nefzger C, Polo JM, Ford E, Lister R. Genome Res. 2018 Jun 15. pii: gr.233049.117. doi: 10.1101/gr.233049.117. PubMed 29907613.
Backbone
  Vector backbone: pLVP
  Backbone size w/o insert (bp): 6235
  Total vector size (bp): 12934
  Modifications to backbone: Addgene Plasmid #41816 hCas9_D10A with PCR mutagenesis to introduce the H840A mutation to generate the catalytically dead Cas9 (dCas9) and ZF-598-DNMT3A plasmid (Gift from Pilar Blancafort) was used to PCR amplify DNMT3a catalytic domain
  Vector type: Mammalian Expression, Lentiviral, CRISPR
  Selectable markers: Puromycin
Growth in bacteria
  Bacterial resistance: Ampicillin, 100 μg/mL
  Growth temperature: 37°C
  Growth strain: NEB Stable
  Copy number: High Copy
Gene/Insert
  Gene/Insert name: dCas9, DNMT3a catalytic domain
  Species: H. sapiens (human); S.pyogenes
  Insert size (bp): 5157
  Mutation: D10A, H840A for dCas9
  Entrez Gene: DNMT3A (a.k.a. DNMT3A2, HESJAS, M.HsaIIIA, TBRS)
  Tag / fusion protein: 3xHA (N terminal on insert); 3xTy1 (C terminal on insert)
Terms and licenses: Academic/Nonprofit Terms; Industry Terms: Not Available to Industry
How to cite: LLP185 pLVP-dCas9-DNMT3a V2 was a gift from Ryan Lister (Addgene plasmid # 100936 ; http://n2t.net/addgene:100936 ; RRID:Addgene_100936)
